>Addgene plasmid #77813 | FXN gRNA (BRDN0001144784) | addgene full sequence | sequence record 188460 | Addgene Assembled Sequence
CCCGGGTGCAAAGATGGATAAAGTTTTAAACAGAGAGGAATCTTTGCAGCTAATGGACCTTCTAGGTCTT
GAAAGGAGTGGGAATTGGCTCCGGTGCCCGTCAGTGGGCAGAGCGCACATCGCCCACAGTCCCCGAGAAG
TTGGGGGGAGGGGTCGGCAATTGATCCGGTGCCTAGAGAAGGTGGCGCGGGGTAAACTGGGAAAGTGATG
TCGTGTACTGGCTCCGCCTTTTTCCCGAGGGTGGGGGAGAACCGTATATAAGTGCAGTAGTCGCCGTGAA
CGTTCTTTTTCGCAACGGGTTTGCCGCCAGAACACAGGTAAGTGCCGTGTGTGGTTCCCGCGGGCCTGGC
CTCTTTACGGGTTATGGCCCTTGCGTGCCTTGAATTACTTCCACCTGGCTGCAGTACGTGATTCTTGATC
CCGAGCTTCGGGTTGGAAGTGGGTGGGAGAGTTCGAGGCCTTGCGCTTAAGGAGCCCCTTCGCCTCGTGC
TTGAGTTGAGGCCTGGCCTGGGCGCTGGGGCCGCCGCGTGCGAATCTGGTGGCACCTTCGCGCCTGTCTC
GCTGCTTTCGATAAGTCTCTAGCCATTTAAAATTTTTGATGACCTGCTGCGACGCTTTTTTTCTGGCAAG
ATAGTCTTGTAAATGCGGGCCAAGATCTGCACACTGGTATTTCGGTTTTTGGGGCCGCGGGCGGCGACGG
GGCCCGTGCGTCCCAGCGCACATGTTCGGCGAGGCGGGGCCTGCGAGCGCGGCCACCGAGAATCGGACGG
GGGTAGTCTCAAGCTGGCCGGCCTGCTCTGGTGCCTGGCCTCGCGCCGCCGTGTATCGCCCCGCCCTGGG
CGGCAAGGCTGGCCCGGTCGGCACCAGTTGCGTGAGCGGAAAGATGGCCGCTTCCCGGCCCTGCTGCAGG
GAGCTCAAAATGGAGGACGCGGCGCTCGGGAGAGCGGGCGGGTGAGTCACCCACACAAAGGAAAAGGGCC
TTTCCGTCCTCAGCCGTCGCTTCATGTGACTCCACGGAGTACCGGGCGCCGTCCAGGCACCTCGATTAGT
TCTCGAGCTTTTGGAGTACGTCGTCTTTAGGTTGGGGGGAGGGGTTTTATGCGATGGAGTTTCCCCACAC
TGAGTGGGTGGAGACTGAAGTTAGGCCAGCTTGGCACTTGATGTAATTCTCCTTGGAATTTGCCCTTTTT
GAGTTTGGATCTTGGTTCATTCTCAAGCCTCAGACAGTGGTTCAAAGTTTTTTTCTTCCATTTCAGGTGT
CGTGACGTACGGCCACCATGACCGAGTACAAGCCCACGGTGCGCCTCGCCACCCGCGACGACGTCCCCAG
GGCCGTACGCACCCTCGCCGCCGCGTTCGCCGACTACCCCGCCACGCGCCACACCGTCGATCCGGACCGC
CACATCGAGCGGGTCACCGAGCTGCAAGAACTCTTCCTCACGCGCGTCGGGCTCGACATCGGCAAGGTGT
GGGTCGCGGACGACGGCGCCGCCGTGGCGGTCTGGACCACGCCGGAGAGCGTCGAAGCGGGGGCGGTGTT
CGCCGAGATCGGCCCGCGCATGGCCGAGTTGAGCGGTTCCCGGCTGGCCGCGCAGCAACAGATGGAAGGC
CTCCTGGCGCCGCACCGGCCCAAGGAGCCCGCGTGGTTCCTGGCCACCGTCGGAGTCTCGCCCGACCACC
AGGGCAAGGGTCTGGGCAGCGCCGTCGTGCTCCCCGGAGTGGAGGCGGCCGAGCGCGCCGGGGTGCCCGC
CTTCCTGGAGACCTCCGCGCCCCGCAACCTCCCCTTCTACGAGCGGCTCGGCTTCACCGTCACCGCCGAC
GTCGAGGTGCCCGAAGGACCGCGCACCTGGTGCATGACCCGCAAGCCCGGTGCCTGAACGCGTTAAGTCG
ACAATCAACCTCTGGATTACAAAATTTGTGAAAGATTGACTGGTATTCTTAACTATGTTGCTCCTTTTAC
GCTATGTGGATACGCTGCTTTAATGCCTTTGTATCATGCTATTGCTTCCCGTATGGCTTTCATTTTCTCC
TCCTTGTATAAATCCTGGTTGCTGTCTCTTTATGAGGAGTTGTGGCCCGTTGTCAGGCAACGTGGCGTGG
TGTGCACTGTGTTTGCTGACGCAACCCCCACTGGTTGGGGCATTGCCACCACCTGTCAGCTCCTTTCCGG
GACTTTCGCTTTCCCCCTCCCTATTGCCACGGCGGAACTCATCGCCGCCTGCCTTGCCCGCTGCTGGACA
GGGGCTCGGCTGTTGGGCACTGACAATTCCGTGGTGTTGTCGGGGAAATCATCGTCCTTTCCTTGGCTGC
TCGCCTGTGTTGCCACCTGGATTCTGCGCGGGACGTCCTTCTGCTACGTCCCTTCGGCCCTCAATCCAGC
GGACCTTCCTTCCCGCGGCCTGCTGCCGGCTCTGCGGCCTCTTCCGCGTCTTCGCCTTCGCCCTCAGACG
AGTCGGATCTCCCTTTGGGCCGCCTCCCCGCGTCGACTTTAAGACCAATGACTTACAAGGCAGCTGTAGA
TCTTAGCCACTTTTTAAAAGAAAAGGGGGGACTGGAAGGGCTAATTCACTCCCAACGAAGACAAGATCTG
CTTTTTGCTTGTACTGGGTCTCTCTGGTTAGACCAGATCTGAGCCTGGGAGCTCTCTGGCTAACTAGGGA
ACCCACTGCTTAAGCCTCAATAAAGCTTGCCTTGAGTGCTTCAAGTAGTGTGTGCCCGTCTGTTGTGTGA
CTCTGGTAACTAGAGATCCCTCAGACCCTTTTAGTCAGTGTGGAAAATCTCTAGCAGTACGTATAGTAGT
TCATGTCATCTTATTATTCAGTATTTATAACTTGCAAAGAAATGAATATCAGAGAGTGAGAGGAACTTGT
TTATTGCAGCTTATAATGGTTACAAATAAAGCAATAGCATCACAAATTTCACAAATAAAGCATTTTTTTC
ACTGCATTCTAGTTGTGGTTTGTCCAAACTCATCAATGTATCTTATCATGTCTGGCTCTAGCTATCCCGC
CCCTAACTCCGCCCATCCCGCCCCTAACTCCGCCCAGTTCCGCCCATTCTCCGCCCCATGGCTGACTAAT
TTTTTTTATTTATGCAGAGGCCGAGGCCGCCTCGGCCTCTGAGCTATTCCAGAAGTAGTGAGGAGGCTTT
TTTGGAGGCCTAGGGACGTACCCAATTCGCCCTATAGTGAGTCGTATTACGCGCGCTCACTGGCCGTCGT
TTTACAACGTCGTGACTGGGAAAACCCTGGCGTTACCCAACTTAATCGCCTTGCAGCACATCCCCCTTTC
GCCAGCTGGCGTAATAGCGAAGAGGCCCGCACCGATCGCCCTTCCCAACAGTTGCGCAGCCTGAATGGCG
AATGGG
[124 nt withheld, positions 3367-3490]
C
[91 nt withheld, positions 3492-3582]
A
[49 nt withheld, positions 3584-3632]
CCTTTGACGTTGGAGTCCACGTTCTTT
[37 nt withheld, positions 3660-3696]
ACCCTATCTCGGTCTATTCTTTTGATTTATAAGGGATTTTGCCGATTTCGGCCTATTGGTTAAAAAATGA
GCTGATTTAACAAAAATTTAACGCGAATTTTAACAAAATATTAACGCTTACAATTTAGGTGGCACTTTTC
GGGGAAATGTGCGCGGAACCCCTATTTGTTTATTTTTCTAAATACATTCAAATATGTATCCGCTCATGAG
ACAATAACCCTGATAAATGCTTCAATAATATTGAAAAAGGAAGAGTATGAGTATTCAACATTTCCGTGTC
GCCCTTATTCCCTTTTTTGCGGCATTTTGCCTTCCTGTTTTTGCTCACCCAGAAACGCTGGTGAAAGTAA
AAGATGCTGAAGATCAGTTGGGTGCACGAGTGGGTTACATCGAACTGGATCTCAACAGCGGTAAGATCCT
TGAGAGTTTTCGCCCCGAAGAACGTTTTCCAATGATGAGCACTTTTAAAGTTCTGCTATGTGGCGCGGTA
TTATCCCGTATTGACGCCGGGCAAGAGCAACTCGGTCGCCGCATACACTATTCTCAGAATGACTTGGTTG
AGTACTCACCAGTCACAGAAAAGCATCTTACGGATGGCATGACAGTAAGAGAATTATGCAGTGCTGCCAT
AACCATGAGTGATAACACTGCGGCCAACTTACTTCTGACAACGATCGGAGGACCGAAGGAGCTAACCGCT
TTTTTGCACAACATGGGGGATCATGTAACTCGCCTTGATCGTTGGGAACCGGAGCTGAATGAAGCCATAC
CAAACGACGAGCGTGACACCACGATGCCTGTAGCAATGGCAACAACGTTGCGCAAACTATTAACTGGCGA
ACTACTTACTCTAGCTTCCCGGCAACAATTAATAGACTGGATGGAGGCGGATAAAGTTGCAGGACCACTT
CTGCGCTCGGCCCTTCCGGCTGGCTGGTTTATTGCTGATAAATCTGGAGCCGGTGAGCGTGGGTCTCGCG
GTATCATTGCAGCACTGGGGCCAGATGGTAAGCCCTCCCGTATCGTAGTTATCTACACGACGGGGAGTCA
GGCAACTATGGATGAACGAAATAGACAGATCGCTGAGATAGGTGCCTCACTGATTAAGCATTGGTAACTG
TCAGACCAAGTTTACTCATATATACTTTAGATTGATTTAAAACTTCATTTTTAATTTAAAAGGATCTAGG
TGAAGATCCTTTTTGATAATCTCATGACCAAAATCCCTTAACGTGAGTTTTCGTTCCACTGAGCGTCAGA
CCCCGTAGAAAAGATCAAAGGATCTTCTTGAGATCCTTTTTTTCTGCGCGTAATCTGCTGCTTGCAAACA
AAAAAACCACCGCTACCAGCGGTGGTTTGTTTGCCGGATCAAGAGCTACCAACTCTTTTTCCGAAGGTAA
CTGGCTTCAGCAGAGCGCAGATACCAAATACTGTTCTTCTAGTGTAGCCGTAGTTAGGCCACCACTTCAA
GAACTCTGTAGCACCGCCTACATACCTCGCTCTGCTAATCCTGTTACCAGTGGCTGCTGCCAGTGGCGAT
AAGTCGTGTCTTACCGGGTTGGACTCAAGACGATAGTTACCGGATAAGGCGCAGCGGTCGGGCTGAACGG
GGGGTTCGTGCACACAGCCCAGCTTGGAGCGAACGACCTACACCGAACTGAGATACCTACAGCGTGAGCT
ATGAGAAAGCGCCACGCTTCCCGAAGGGAGAAAGGCGGACAGGTATCCGGTAAGCGGCAGGGTCGGAACA
GGAGAGCGCACGAGGGAGCTTCCAGGGGGAAACGCCTGGTATCTTTATAGTCCTGTCGGGTTTCGCCACC
TCTGACTTGAGCGTCGATTTTTGTGATGCTCGTCAGGGGGGCGGAGCCTATGGAAAAACGCCAGCAACGC
GGCCTTTTTACGGTTCCTGGCCTTTTGCTGGCCTTTTGCTCACATGTTCTTTCCTGCGTTATCCCCTGAT
TCTGTGGATAACCGTATTACCGCCTTTGAGTGAGCTGATACCGCTCGCCGCAGCCGAACGACCGAGCGCA
GCGAGTCAGTGAGCGAGGAAGCGGAAGAGCGCCCAATACGCAAACCGCCTCTCCCCGCGCGTTGGCCGAT
TCATTAATGCAGCTGGCACGACAGGTTTCCCGACTGGAAAGCGGGCAGTGAGCGCAACGCAATTAATGTG
AGTTAGCTCACTCATTAGGCACCCCAGGCTTTACACTTTATGCTTCCGGCTCGTATGTTGTGTGGAATTG
TGAGCGGATAACAATTTCACACAGGAAACAGCTATGACCATGATTACGCCAAGCGCGCAATTAACCCTCA
CTAAAGGGAACAAAAGCTGGAGCTGCAAGCTTAATGTAGTCTTATGCAATACTCTTGTAGTCTTGCAACA
TGGTAACGATGAGTTAGCAACATGCCTTACAAGGAGAGAAAAAGCACCGTGCATGCCGATTGGTGGAAGT
AAGGTGGTACGATCGTGCCTTATTAGGAAGGCAACAGACGGGTCTGACATGGATTGGACGAACCACTGAA
TTGCCGCATTGCAGAGATATTGTATTTAAGTGCCTAGCTCGATACATAAACGGGTCTCTCTGGTTAGACC
AGATCTGAGCCTGGGAGCTCTCTGGCTAACTAGGGAACCCACTGCTTAAGCCTCAATAAAGCTTGCCTTG
AGTGCTTCAAGTAGTGTGTGCCCGTCTGTTGTGTGACTCTGGTAACTAGAGATCCCTCAGACCCTTTTAG
TCAGTGTGGAAAATCTCTAGCAGTGGCGCCCGAACAGGGACTTGAAAGCGAAAGGGAAACCAGAGGAGCT
CTCTCGACGCAGGACTCGGCTTGCTGAAGCGCGCACGGCAAGAGGCGAGGGGCGGCGACTGGTGAGTACG
CCAAAAATTTTGACTAGCGGAGGCTAGAAGGAGAGAGATGGGTGCGAGAGCGTCAGTATTAAGCGGGGGA
GAATTAGATCGCGATGGGAAAAAATTCGGTTAAGGCCAGGGGGAAAGAAAAAATATAAATTAAAACATAT
AGTATGGGCAAGCAGGGAGCTAGAACGATTCGCAGTTAATCCTGGCCTGTTAGAAACATCAGAAGGCTGT
AGACAAATACTGGGACAGCTACAACCATCCCTTCAGACAGGATCAGAAGAACTTAGATCATTATATAATA
CAGTAGCAACCCTCTATTGTGTGCATCAAAGGATAGAGATAAAAGACACCAAGGAAGCTTTAGACAAGAT
AGAGGAAGAGCAAAACAAAAGTAAGACCACCGCACAGCAAGCGGCCGCTGATCTTCAGACCTGGAGGAGG
AGATATGAGGGACAATTGGAGAAGTGAATTATATAAATATAAAGTAGTAAAAATTGAACCATTAGGAGTA
GCACCCACCAAGGCAAAGAGAAGAGTGGTGCAGAGAGAAAAAAGAGCAGTGGGAATAGGAGCTTTGTTCC
TTGGGTTCTTGGGAGCAGCAGGAAGCACTATGGGCGCAGCGTCAATGACGCTGACGGTACAGGCCAGACA
ATTATTGTCTGGTATAGTGCAGCAGCAGAACAATTTGCTGAGGGCTATTGAGGCGCAACAGCATCTGTTG
CAACTCACAGTCTGGGGCATCAAGCAGCTCCAGGCAAGAATCCTGGCTGTGGAAAGATACCTAAAGGATC
AACAGCTCCTGGGGATTTGGGGTTGCTCTGGAAAACTCATTTGCACCACTGCTGTGCCTTGGAATGCTAG
TTGGAGTAATAAATCTCTGGAACAGATTTGGAATCACACGACCTGGATGGAGTGGGACAGAGAAATTAAC
AATTACACAAGCTTAATACACTCCTTAATTGAAGAATCGCAAAACCAGCAAGAAAAGAATGAACAAGAAT
TATTGGAATTAGATAAATGGGCAAGTTTGTGGAATTGGTTTAACATAACAAATTGGCTGTGGTATATAAA
ATTATTCATAATGATAGTAGGAGGCTTGGTAGGTTTAAGAATAGTTTTTGCTGTACTTTCTATAGTGAAT
AGAGTTAGGCAGGGATATTCACCATTATCGTTTCAGACCCACCTCCCAACCCCGAGGGGACCCAGAGAGG
GCCTATTTCCCATGATTCCTTCATATTTGCATATACGATACAAGGCTGTTAGAGAGATAATTAGAATTAA
TTTGACTGTAAACACAAAGATATTAGTACAAAATACGTGACGTAGAAAGTAATAATTTCTTGGGTAGTTT
GCAGTTTTAAAATTATGTTTTAAAATGGACTATCATATGCTTACCGTAACTTGAAAGTATTTCGATTTCT
TGGCTTTATATATCTTGTGGAAAGGACGAAACACCGCGTGCAGGTCGCATCGATGTGTTTTAGAGCTAGA
AATAGCAAGTTAAAATAAGGCTAGTCCGTTATCAACTTGAAAAAGTGGCACCGAGTCGGTGCTTTTTTAA
GCTTGGCGTAACTAGATCTTGAGACAAATGGCAGTATTCATCCACAATTTTAAAAGAAAAGGGGGGATTG
GGGGGTACAGTGCAGGGGAAAGAATAGTAGACATAATAGCAACAGACATACAAACTAAAGAATTACAAAA
ACAAATTACAAAAATTCAAAATTTTCGGGTTTATTACAGGGACAGCAGAGATCCACTTTGGCGCCGGCTC
GAGGGGG
Features (pLannotate 1.2.2; 29 found; start..end, strand, type, name):
     14..80      +  CDS            small t antigen (fragment): SV40 (simian virus 40) small t antigen
    106..317     +  promoter       EF-1α core promoter: core promoter for human elongation factor EF-1α
    318..1256    +  intron         EF-1α intron A: intron upstream of the start codon of human EF-1α
   1278..1877    +  CDS            PuroR (fragment): puromycin N-acetyltransferase; pac from Streptomyces; confers resistance to puromycin
   1893..2481    +  misc_feature   WPRE: woodchuck hepatitis virus posttranscriptional regulatory element
   2532..2551    +  misc_feature   cPPT/CTS (fragment): central polypurine tract and central termination sequence of HIV-1
   2553..2786    +  LTR            3' LTR (ΔU3): self-inactivating 3' long terminal repeat (LTR) from HIV-1
   2864..2985    +  polyA_signal   SV40 poly(A) signal: SV40 polyadenylation signal
   3025..3160    +  rep_origin     SV40 ori: SV40 origin of replication
   3181..3199    -  promoter       T7 promoter: promoter for bacteriophage T7 RNA polymerase
   3207..3362    +  CDS            lacZα (fragment): LacZα fragment of β-galactosidase; lacZ fragment
   3367..3795    +  rep_origin     f1 ori (sequence partly withheld): f1 bacteriophage origin of replication; arrow indicates direction of (+) strand synthesis
   3848..3952    +  promoter       AmpR promoter: bla
   3953..4813    +  CDS            AmpR: β-lactamase; bla; confers resistance to ampicillin, carbenicillin, and related antibiotics
   4984..5572    +  rep_origin     ori: high-copy-number ColE1/pMB1/pBR322/pUC origin of replication
   5755..5847    +  CDS            lacI (fragment): lac repressor; lacI; The lac repressor binds to the lac operator to inhibit transcription in E. coli. This inhibition can be relieved by adding lactose or isopropyl-β-D-thiogalactopyranoside (IPTG).
   5860..5881    +  protein_bind   CAP binding site: CAP binding activates transcription in the presence of cAMP. E. coli catabolite activator protein
   5896..5926    +  promoter       lac promoter: promoter for the E. coli lac operon
   5934..5950    +  protein_bind   lac operator: The lac repressor binds to the lac operator to inhibit transcription in E. coli. This inhibition can be relieved by adding lactose or isopropyl-β-D-thiogalactopyranoside (IPTG). lac repressor encoded by lacI
   5995..6013    +  promoter       T3 promoter: promoter for bacteriophage T3 RNA polymerase
   6041..6267    +  promoter       RSV promoter: Rous sarcoma virus enhancer/promoter
   6268..6448    +  LTR            5' LTR (truncated): truncated 5' long terminal repeat (LTR) from HIV-1
   6495..6620    +  misc_feature   HIV-1 Ψ: packaging signal of human immunodeficiency virus type 1
   6604..6967    +  CDS            HIV-1 gag (fragment): gag protein from human immunodeficiency virus 1; gag
   7113..7346    +  misc_feature   RRE: The Rev response element (RRE) of HIV-1 allows for Rev-dependent mRNA export from the nucleus to the cytoplasm.
   7723..7749    +  CDS            Rev (fragment): human immunodeficiency virus 1 (HIV-1) Rev protein; rev; enhances nuclear export of unspliced and incompletely spliced viral mRNAs
   7753..7993    +  promoter       U6 promoter: RNA polymerase III promoter for human U6 snRNA
   8023..8098    +  misc_RNA       gRNA scaffold: guide RNA scaffold for the Streptococcus pyogenes CRISPR/Cas9 system
   8154..8271    +  misc_feature   cPPT/CTS: central polypurine tract and central termination sequence of HIV-1
