[The description below was written by a language model from this plasmid's Addgene catalogue record and pLannotate feature annotations shown in this document.]
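Description:
FXN gRNA (BRDN0001144784) is a third-generation lentiviral single-guide RNA plasmid built on the lentiGuide-Puro backbone, designed to direct Streptococcus pyogenes Cas9 to the human frataxin gene (FXN). The assembled sequence is about 8.3 kb. In bacteria it is maintained as a high-copy plasmid through a ColE1/pUC-type origin and selected with ampicillin via the β-lactamase gene. An f1 origin, an SV40 origin and remnants of a lac/T7/T3 cloning region are also present in the backbone.

The lentiviral transfer cassette begins with an RSV enhancer/promoter fused to a truncated HIV-1 5' LTR, which allows Tat-independent production of the genomic RNA. It is followed by the Ψ packaging signal with a partial gag sequence and the Rev response element for Rev-dependent nuclear export. Next, a human U6 RNA polymerase III promoter drives the FXN-targeting spacer joined to the S. pyogenes gRNA scaffold, and a cPPT/CTS element follows to aid nuclear import of the preintegration complex. A second transcription unit uses the EF-1α core promoter with its intron A to express puromycin N-acetyltransferase, so transduced mammalian cells can be selected with puromycin. A WPRE enhances transcript expression, and the self-inactivating ΔU3 3' LTR and an SV40 polyadenylation signal close the cassette.

The plasmid does not encode Cas9, so it is meant to be used with a separate Cas9 vector or in cells that already express the nuclease, typically to knock out FXN. The guide was designed against several FXN reference transcripts and belongs to a collection associated with a human kinome gRNA library and with work on optimized sgRNA design.
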