Addgene plasmid #77813: FXN gRNA (BRDN0001144784)
Purpose: 3rd generation lentiviral gRNA plasmid targeting human FXN
Depositing lab: John Doench & David Root. Depositing organization: Broad Institute. Publication: Optimized sgRNA design to maximize activity and minimize off-target effects of CRISPR-Cas9. Doench JG, Fusi N, Sullender M, Hegde M, Vaimberg EW, Donovan KF, Smith I, Tothova Z, Wilen C, Orchard R, Virgin HW, Listgarten J, Root DE. Nat Biotechnol. 2016 Jan 18. doi: 10.1038/nbt.3437. PubMed 26780180.
Backbone
  Vector backbone: lentiGuide-Puro
  Backbone manufacturer: Zhang Lab (Addgene plasmid # 52963)
  Vector type: Mammalian Expression, Lentiviral, CRISPR
  Selectable markers: Puromycin
Growth in bacteria
  Bacterial resistance: Ampicillin, 100 μg/mL
  Growth temperature: 37°C
  Growth strain: DH5alpha
  Copy number: High Copy
Gene/Insert
  Gene/Insert name: FXN (alt names: FXN; NM_000144.4)
  gRNA/shRNA sequence: CGTGCAGGTCGCATCGATGT
  Species: H. sapiens (human)
  Entrez Gene: FXN (a.k.a. CyaY, FA, FARR, FRDA, X25)
  Promoter: hU6
  Cloning method: Unknown
  Sequencing primers: 5′ U6-F; 3′ pS2-R
Terms and licenses: Academic/Nonprofit Terms; Industry Terms: Not Available to Industry
Depositor comments: The gRNA was designed to target the following Genbank reference sequence(s): NM_000144.4,NM_001161706.1,NM_181425.2. Note that this plasmid does NOT contain Cas9. It should be used in conjunction with lentiCas9-Blast (Addgene #52962) or otherwise with cell lines already expressing Cas9. Browse the full kinome gRNA library at http://www.addgene.org/pooled-library/broadgpp-human-kinome/ or visit http://www.broadinstitute.org/rnai/public/ for detailed protocols and information.
How to cite: FXN gRNA (BRDN0001144784) was a gift from John Doench & David Root (Addgene plasmid # 77813 ; http://n2t.net/addgene:77813 ; RRID:Addgene_77813)
