>Addgene plasmid #77813 | FXN gRNA (BRDN0001144784) | depositor partial sequence | sequence record 145273 | Target Sequence
CGTGCAGGTCGCATCGATGT
