>Addgene plasmid #77813 | FXN gRNA (BRDN0001144784) | addgene partial sequence | sequence record 188459 | hU6-F
TTCTTGGGTAGTTTGCAGTTTTAAAATTATGTTTTAAAATGGACTATCATATGCTTACCGTAACTTGAAA
GTATTTCGATTTCTTGGCTTTATATATCTTGTGGAAAGGACGAAACACCGCGTGCAGGTCGCATCGATGT
GTTTTAGAGCTAGAAATAGCAAGTTAAAATAAGGCTAGTCCGTTATCAACTTGAAAAAGTGGCACCGAGT
CGGTGCTTTTTTAAGCTTGGCGTAACTAGATCTTGAGACAAATGGCAGTATTCATCCACAATTTTAAAAG
AAAAGGGGGGATTGGGGGGTACAGTGCAGGGGAAAGAATAGTAGACATAATAGCAACAGACATACAAACT
AAAGAATTACAAAAACAAATTACAAAAATTCAAAATTTTCGGGTTTATTACAGGGACAGCAGAGATCCAC
TTTGGCGCCGGCTCGAGGGGGCCCGGGTGCAAAGATGGATAAAGTTTTAAACAGAGAGGAATCTTTGCAG
CTAATGGACCTTCTAGGTCTTGAAAGGAGTGGGAATTGGCTCCGGTGCCCGTCAGTGGGCAGAGCGCACA
TCGCCCACAG
